Addgene plasmid #169722: SPOP-V5 (BACK))
Purpose: Mammalian Expression of mouse SPOP Y353E
Depositing lab: Tanja Mittag. Depositing organization: St. Jude Children's Research Hospital. Publication: Cancer Mutations of the Tumor Suppressor SPOP Disrupt the Formation of Active, Phase-Separated Compartments. Bouchard JJ, Otero JH, Scott DC, Szulc E, Martin EW, Sabri N, Granata D, Marzahn MR, Lindorff-Larsen K, Salvatella X, Schulman BA, Mittag T. Mol Cell. 2018 Oct 4;72(1):19-36.e8. doi: 10.1016/j.molcel.2018.08.027. Epub 2018 Sep 20. PubMed 30244836.
Backbone
  Vector backbone: PCDNA.3
  Backbone manufacturer: Invitrogen
  Vector type: Mammalian Expression
Growth in bacteria
  Bacterial resistance: Ampicillin, 100 μg/mL
  Growth temperature: 37°C
  Growth strain: DH5alpha
  Copy number: High Copy
Gene/Insert
  Gene/Insert name: SPOP
  Species: M. musculus (mouse)
  Insert size (bp): 1170
  Mutation: Y353E
  Entrez Gene: Spop (a.k.a. Pcif1, TEF2)
  Promoter: CMV
  Tag / fusion protein: V5 (N terminal on insert)
  Cloning method: Gateway Cloning
Terms and licenses: Academic/Nonprofit Terms; Industry Terms: Not Available to Industry
How to cite: SPOP-V5 (BACK)) was a gift from Tanja Mittag (Addgene plasmid # 169722 ; http://n2t.net/addgene:169722 ; RRID:Addgene_169722)
