[The description below was written by a language model from this plasmid's Addgene catalogue record and pLannotate feature annotations shown in this document.]
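Description:
SPOP-V5 (BACK) is a mammalian expression plasmid built on an Invitrogen pcDNA3-type backbone by Gateway cloning, carrying mouse SPOP with a Y353E substitution. It is propagated in E. coli as a high-copy plasmid through a ColE1/pUC-type origin and selected with ampicillin via the β-lactamase gene. An f1 origin is also present, which permits single-stranded DNA production. For selection in mammalian cells, the backbone carries a neomycin/kanamycin phosphotransferase gene driven by the SV40 enhancer/early promoter and terminated by an SV40 polyadenylation signal. Small annotated fragments of ble, lacI, the lac promoter/operator region, bom and an HIV-1 LTR appear to be backbone remnants or short sequence matches rather than functional modules.

The expression cassette consists of the human CMV immediate-early enhancer and promoter, followed by a T7 promoter that could support in vitro transcription. Next comes a V5 epitope tag fused directly to the N-terminus of the SPOP coding sequence, and the cassette ends with the bovine growth hormone polyadenylation signal. The annotation tool matched the insert to human SPOP, whereas the catalogue lists the species as mouse; the record gives no way to settle this. SPOP is the substrate adaptor of a cullin-3–RING ubiquitin ligase that targets proteins for ubiquitination, often leading to proteasomal degradation. The construct name suggests that Y353E lies in the BACK domain, although the record does not describe the mutation's effect. The plasmid serves to express V5-tagged mutant SPOP in mammalian cells, with detection through the V5 tag. The associated study examined how cancer mutations in SPOP disrupt the formation of active, phase-separated compartments.
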