Features (pLannotate 1.2.2; 21 found; start..end, strand, type, name):
    119..448     +  promoter       SV40 promoter: SV40 enhancer and early promoter
    515..1306    +  CDS            neo: KKA2_KLEPN - Also known as kan, nptII. Experimental evidence at protein level: Swiss-Prot protein existence level 1. Resistance to kanamycin, neomycin, paromomycin, ribostamycin, butirosin and gentamicin B. From Klebsiella pneumoniae.
   1330..1488    +  CDS            ble (fragment): BLE_KLEPN - Experimental evidence at protein level: Swiss-Prot protein existence level 1. Binding protein with a strong affinity to the bleomycin family of antibiotics. Binds to CL990; an antimitotic-antibiotic compound. From Klebsiella pneumoniae.
   1483..1604    +  polyA_signal   SV40 poly(A) signal: SV40 polyadenylation signal
   1677..1693    -  protein_bind   lac operator: The lac repressor binds to the lac operator to inhibit transcription in E. coli. This inhibition can be relieved by adding lactose or isopropyl-β-D-thiogalactopyranoside (IPTG). lac repressor encoded by lacI
   1701..1731    -  promoter       lac promoter: promoter for the E. coli lac operon
   1746..1767    -  protein_bind   CAP binding site: CAP binding activates transcription in the presence of cAMP. E. coli catabolite activator protein
   1780..1872    -  CDS            lacI (fragment): lac repressor; lacI; The lac repressor binds to the lac operator to inhibit transcription in E. coli. This inhibition can be relieved by adding lactose or isopropyl-β-D-thiogalactopyranoside (IPTG).
   2055..2643    -  rep_origin     ori: high-copy-number ColE1/pMB1/pBR322/pUC origin of replication
   2814..3674    -  CDS            AmpR: β-lactamase; bla; confers resistance to ampicillin, carbenicillin, and related antibiotics
   3675..3779    -  promoter       AmpR promoter: bla
   3838..3890    -  misc_feature   bom (fragment): basis of mobility region from pBR322
   4045..4424    +  enhancer       CMV enhancer: human cytomegalovirus immediate early enhancer
   4425..4628    +  promoter       CMV promoter: human cytomegalovirus (CMV) immediate early promoter
   4624..4657    +  LTR            5' LTR (truncated) (fragment): truncated 5' long terminal repeat (LTR) from HIV-1
   4673..4691    +  promoter       T7 promoter: promoter for bacteriophage T7 RNA polymerase
   4781..4822    +  CDS            V5 tag: epitope tag from simian virus 5
   4823..5944    +  CDS            SPOP: SPOP_HUMAN - Experimental evidence at protein level: Swiss-Prot protein existence level 1. Component of a cullin-RING-based BCR (BTB-CUL3-RBX1) E3 ubiquitin-protein ligase complex that mediates the ubiquitination of target proteins, leading most often to their proteasomal degradation. In complex with CUL3, involved in ubiquitination and proteasomal degradation of BRMS1, DAXX, PDX1/IPF1, GLI2 and GLI3. In complex with CUL3, involved in ubiquitination of MACROH2A1 and BMI1; this does not lead to their proteasomal degradation. Inhibits transcriptional activation of PDX1/IPF1 targets, such as insu
   5985..6209    +  polyA_signal   bGH poly(A) signal: bovine growth hormone polyadenylation signal
   6213..6234    +  promoter       SV40 promoter (fragment): SV40 enhancer and early promoter
   6255..105     +  rep_origin     f1 ori (across the origin) (sequence partly withheld): f1 bacteriophage origin of replication; arrow indicates direction of (+) strand synthesis
>Addgene plasmid #169722 | SPOP-V5 (BACK)) | addgene full sequence | sequence record 334855 | Addgene NGS Result
CACTCAACCCTATCTCGGTCTATTCTTTTGATTTATAAGGGATTTTGCCGATTTCGGCCTATTGGTTAAA
AAATGAGCTGATTTAACAAAAATTTAACGCGAATTAATTCTGTGGAATGTGTGTCAGTTAGGGTGTGGAA
AGTCCCCAGGCTCCCCAGCAGGCAGAAGTATGCAAAGCATGCATCTCAATTAGTCAGCAACCAGGTGTGG
AAAGTCCCCAGGCTCCCCAGCAGGCAGAAGTATGCAAAGCATGCATCTCAATTAGTCAGCAACCATAGTC
CCGCCCCTAACTCCGCCCATCCCGCCCCTAACTCCGCCCAGTTCCGCCCATTCTCCGCCCCATGGCTGAC
TAATTTTTTTTATTTATGCAGAGGCCGAGGCCGCCTCTGCCTCTGAGCTATTCCAGAAGTAGTGAGGAGG
CTTTTTTGGAGGCCTAGGCTTTTGCAAAAAGCTCCCGGGAGCTTGTATATCCATTTTCGGATCTGATCAA
GAGACAGGATGAGGATCGTTTCGCATGATTGAACAAGATGGATTGCACGCAGGTTCTCCGGCCGCTTGGG
TGGAGAGGCTATTCGGCTATGACTGGGCACAACAGACAATCGGCTGCTCTGATGCCGCCGTGTTCCGGCT
GTCAGCGCAGGGGCGCCCGGTTCTTTTTGTCAAGACCGACCTGTCCGGTGCCCTGAATGAACTGCAGGAC
GAGGCAGCGCGGCTATCGTGGCTGGCCACGACGGGCGTTCCTTGCGCAGCTGTGCTCGACGTTGTCACTG
AAGCGGGAAGGGACTGGCTGCTATTGGGCGAAGTGCCGGGGCAGGATCTCCTGTCATCTCACCTTGCTCC
TGCCGAGAAAGTATCCATCATGGCTGATGCAATGCGGCGGCTGCATACGCTTGATCCGGCTACCTGCCCA
TTCGACCACCAAGCGAAACATCGCATCGAGCGAGCACGTACTCGGATGGAAGCCGGTCTTGTCGATCAGG
ATGATCTGGACGAAGAGCATCAGGGGCTCGCGCCAGCCGAACTGTTCGCCAGGCTCAAGGCGCGCATGCC
CGACGGCGAGGATCTCGTCGTGACCCATGGCGATGCCTGCTTGCCGAATATCATGGTGGAAAATGGCCGC
TTTTCTGGATTCATCGACTGTGGCCGGCTGGGTGTGGCGGACCGCTATCAGGACATAGCGTTGGCTACCC
GTGATATTGCTGAAGAGCTTGGCGGCGAATGGGCTGACCGCTTCCTCGTGCTTTACGGTATCGCCGCTCC
CGATTCGCAGCGCATCGCCTTCTATCGCCTTCTTGACGAGTTCTTCTGAGCGGGACTCTGGGGTTCGAAA
TGACCGACCAAGCGACGCCCAACCTGCCATCACGAGATTTCGATTCCACCGCCGCCTTCTATGAAAGGTT
GGGCTTCGGAATCGTTTTCCGGGACGCCGGCTGGATGATCCTCCAGCGCGGGGATCTCATGCTGGAGTTC
TTCGCCCACCCCAACTTGTTTATTGCAGCTTATAATGGTTACAAATAAAGCAATAGCATCACAAATTTCA
CAAATAAAGCATTTTTTTCACTGCATTCTAGTTGTGGTTTGTCCAAACTCATCAATGTATCTTATCATGT
CTGTATACCGTCGACCTCTAGCTAGAGCTTGGCGTAATCATGGTCATAGCTGTTTCCTGTGTGAAATTGT
TATCCGCTCACAATTCCACACAACATACGAGCCGGAAGCATAAAGTGTAAAGCCTGGGGTGCCTAATGAG
TGAGCTAACTCACATTAATTGCGTTGCGCTCACTGCCCGCTTTCCAGTCGGGAAACCTGTCGTGCCAGCT
GCATTAATGAATCGGCCAACGCGCGGGGAGAGGCGGTTTGCGTATTGGGCGCTCTTCCGCTTCCTCGCTC
ACTGACTCGCTGCGCTCGGTCGTTCGGCTGCGGCGAGCGGTATCAGCTCACTCAAAGGCGGTAATACGGT
TATCCACAGAATCAGGGGATAACGCAGGAAAGAACATGTGAGCAAAAGGCCAGCAAAAGGCCAGGAACCG
TAAAAAGGCCGCGTTGCTGGCGTTTTTCCATAGGCTCCGCCCCCCTGACGAGCATCACAAAAATCGACGC
TCAAGTCAGAGGTGGCGAAACCCGACAGGACTATAAAGATACCAGGCGTTTCCCCCTGGAAGCTCCCTCG
TGCGCTCTCCTGTTCCGACCCTGCCGCTTACCGGATACCTGTCCGCCTTTCTCCCTTCGGGAAGCGTGGC
GCTTTCTCATAGCTCACGCTGTAGGTATCTCAGTTCGGTGTAGGTCGTTCGCTCCAAGCTGGGCTGTGTG
CACGAACCCCCCGTTCAGCCCGACCGCTGCGCCTTATCCGGTAACTATCGTCTTGAGTCCAACCCGGTAA
GACACGACTTATCGCCACTGGCAGCAGCCACTGGTAACAGGATTAGCAGAGCGAGGTATGTAGGCGGTGC
TACAGAGTTCTTGAAGTGGTGGCCTAACTACGGCTACACTAGAAGAACAGTATTTGGTATCTGCGCTCTG
CTGAAGCCAGTTACCTTCGGAAAAAGAGTTGGTAGCTCTTGATCCGGCAAACAAACCACCGCTGGTAGCG
GTGGTTTTTTTGTTTGCAAGCAGCAGATTACGCGCAGAAAAAAAGGATCTCAAGAAGATCCTTTGATCTT
TTCTACGGGGTCTGACGCTCAGTGGAACGAAAACTCACGTTAAGGGATTTTGGTCATGAGATTATCAAAA
AGGATCTTCACCTAGATCCTTTTAAATTAAAAATGAAGTTTTAAATCAATCTAAAGTATATATGAGTAAA
CTTGGTCTGACAGTTACCAATGCTTAATCAGTGAGGCACCTATCTCAGCGATCTGTCTATTTCGTTCATC
CATAGTTGCCTGACTCCCCGTCGTGTAGATAACTACGATACGGGAGGGCTTACCATCTGGCCCCAGTGCT
GCAATGATACCGCGAGACCCACGCTCACCGGCTCCAGATTTATCAGCAATAAACCAGCCAGCCGGAAGGG
CCGAGCGCAGAAGTGGTCCTGCAACTTTATCCGCCTCCATCCAGTCTATTAATTGTTGCCGGGAAGCTAG
AGTAAGTAGTTCGCCAGTTAATAGTTTGCGCAACGTTGTTGCCATTGCTACAGGCATCGTGGTGTCACGC
TCGTCGTTTGGTATGGCTTCATTCAGCTCCGGTTCCCAACGATCAAGGCGAGTTACATGATCCCCCATGT
TGTGCAAAAAAGCGGTTAGCTCCTTCGGTCCTCCGATCGTTGTCAGAAGTAAGTTGGCCGCAGTGTTATC
ACTCATGGTTATGGCAGCACTGCATAATTCTCTTACTGTCATGCCATCCGTAAGATGCTTTTCTGTGACT
GGTGAGTACTCAACCAAGTCATTCTGAGAATAGTGTATGCGGCGACCGAGTTGCTCTTGCCCGGCGTCAA
TACGGGATAATACCGCGCCACATAGCAGAACTTTAAAAGTGCTCATCATTGGAAAACGTTCTTCGGGGCG
AAAACTCTCAAGGATCTTACCGCTGTTGAGATCCAGTTCGATGTAACCCACTCGTGCACCCAACTGATCT
TCAGCATCTTTTACTTTCACCAGCGTTTCTGGGTGAGCAAAAACAGGAAGGCAAAATGCCGCAAAAAAGG
GAATAAGGGCGACACGGAAATGTTGAATACTCATACTCTTCCTTTTTCAATATTATTGAAGCATTTATCA
GGGTTATTGTCTCATGAGCGGATACATATTTGAATGTATTTAGAAAAATAAACAAATAGGGGTTCCGCGC
ACATTTCCCCGAAAAGTGCCACCTGACGTCGACGGATCGGGAGATCTCCCGATCCCCTATGGTGCACTCT
CAGTACAATCTGCTCTGATGCCGCATAGTTAAGCCAGTATCTGCTCCCTGCTTGTGTGTTGGAGGTCGCT
GAGTAGTGCGCGAGCAAAATTTAAGCTACAACAAGGCAAGGCTTGACCGACAATTGCATGAAGAATCTGC
TTAGGGTTAGGCGTTTTGCGCTGCTTCGCGATGTACGGGCCAGATATACGCGTTGACATTGATTATTGAC
TAGTTATTAATAGTAATCAATTACGGGGTCATTAGTTCATAGCCCATATATGGAGTTCCGCGTTACATAA
CTTACGGTAAATGGCCCGCCTGGCTGACCGCCCAACGACCCCCGCCCATTGACGTCAATAATGACGTATG
TTCCCATAGTAACGCCAATAGGGACTTTCCATTGACGTCAATGGGTGGAGTATTTACGGTAAACTGCCCA
CTTGGCAGTACATCAAGTGTATCATATGCCAAGTACGCCCCCTATTGACGTCAATGACGGTAAATGGCCC
GCCTGGCATTATGCCCAGTACATGACCTTATGGGACTTTCCTACTTGGCAGTACATCTACGTATTAGTCA
TCGCTATTACCATGGTGATGCGGTTTTGGCAGTACATCAATGGGCGTGGATAGCGGTTTGACTCACGGGG
ATTTCCAAGTCTCCACCCCATTGACGTCAATGGGAGTTTGTTTTGGCACCAAAATCAACGGGACTTTCCA
AAATGTCGTAACAACTCCGCCCCATTGACGCAAATGGGCGGTAGGCGTGTACGGTGGGAGGTCTATATAA
GCAGAGCTCTCTGGCTAACTAGAGAACCCACTGCTTACTGGCTTATCGAAATTAATACGACTCACTATAG
GGAGACCCAAGCTGGCTAGCGTTTAAACTTAAGCTTGGTACCGAGCTCGGATCCACTAGTCCAGTGTGGT
GGAATTCTGCAGATATCATGGGTAAGCCTATCCCTAACCCTCTCCTCGGTCTCGATTCTACGATGTCAAG
GGTTCCAAGTCCTCCACCTCCGGCAGAAATGTCGAGTGGTCCCGTTGCCGAGAGCTGGTGCTATACACAG
ATCAAGGTAGTGAAGTTCTCCTACATGTGGACCATCAATAACTTTAGTTTTTGCCGGGAGGAAATGGGTG
AAGTCATAAAAAGTTCAACTTTTTCATCAGGAGCCAATGATAAACTGAAATGGTGTTTGCGAGTAAACCC
GAAAGGGCTAGATGAAGAAAGCAAAGATTACCTGTCGCTTTACCTGTTGTTGGTCAGCTGTCCAAAGAGT
GAAGTTCGGGCAAAGTTCAAGTTCTCCATCCTGAATGCCAAGGGAGAAGAAACCAAAGCTATGGAGAGTC
AGCGAGCTTATAGGTTCGTGCAAGGCAAAGACTGGGGATTCAAAAAATTCATCCGCAGAGATTTTCTCTT
GGACGAGGCCAATGGGCTTCTCCCTGATGACAAGCTCACCCTCTTCTGTGAGGTGAGTGTAGTACAAGAC
TCTGTCAATATTTCTGGGCAGAATACTATGAACATGGTAAAGGTTCCTGAATGCCGGTTGGCAGATGAGT
TAGGAGGGCTGTGGGAGAACTCTCGATTCACCGACTGCTGCTTGTGTGTGGCTGGTCAAGAATTCCAGGC
TCACAAGGCTATCTTAGCAGCTCGGTCTCCAGTCTTCAGTGCCATGTTTGAACATGAAATGGAGGAGAGC
AAAAAGAATCGGGTTGAGATTAACGACGTGGAGCCTGAGGTGTTTAAGGAGATGATGTGCTTCATCTACA
CGGGGAAGGCGCCGAACCTCGACAAGATGGCTGACGACTTGCTGGCAGCTGCCGATAAGTACGCCCTGGA
GCGTCTGAAGGTCATGTGTGAGGACGCCCTCTGCAGTAACCTCTCTGTGGAGAACGCTGCAGAGATTCTC
ATCCTGGCTGACCTCCACAGCGCAGATCAGCTGAAGACGCAGGCAGTTGATTTCATCAACTATCATGCTT
CGGATGTCTTGGAGACCTCTGGGTGGAAGTCAATGGTGGTGTCACATCCCCACTTAGTGGCAGAAGCAGA
GCGTTCTCTGGCTTCAGCACAGTGCCCTTTCCTGGGGCCCCCACGCAAACGCCTGAAGCAATCCTAATCT
AGAGGGCCCGTTTAAACCCGCTGATCAGCCTCGACTGTGCCTTCTAGTTGCCAGCCATCTGTTGTTTGCC
CCTCCCCCGTGCCTTCCTTGACCCTGGAAGGTGCCACTCCCACTGTCCTTTCCTAATAAAATGAGGAAAT
TGCATCGCATTGTCTGAGTAGGTGTCATTCTATTCTGGGGGGTGGGGTGGGGCAGGACAGCAAGGGGGAG
GATTGGGAAGACAATAGCAGGCATGCTGGGGATGCGGTGGGCTCTATGGCTTCTGAGGCGGAAAGAACCA
GCTGGGGCTCTAGGGGGTATCCCC
[124 nt withheld, positions 6255-6378]
C
[91 nt withheld, positions 6380-6470]
A
[49 nt withheld, positions 6472-6520]
CCTTTGACGTTGGAGTCCACGTTCTTTAATAGTGGACTCTTGTTCCAAACTGGAACAA
