>Addgene plasmid #169722 | SPOP-V5 (BACK)) | depositor partial sequence | sequence record 331064 | SPOP-V5 (BACK)) sequence 1897 bps
ATTGACGCAAATGGGCGGTAGGCGTGTACGGTGGGAGGTCTATATAAGCAGAGCTCTCTGGCTAACTAGA
GAACCCACTGCTTACTGGCTTATCGAAATTAATACGACTCACTATAGGGAGACCCAAGCTGGCTAGCGTT
TAAACTTAAGCTTGGTACCGAGCTCGGATCCACTAGTCCAGTGTGGTGGAATTCTGCAGATATCATGGGT
AAGCCTATCCCTAACCCTCTCCTCGGTCTCGATTCTACGATGTCAAGGGTTCCAAGTCCTCCACCTCCGG
CAGAAATGTCGAGTGGTCCCGTTGCCGAGAGCTGGTGCTATACACAGATCAAGGTAGTGAAGTTCTCCTA
CATGTGGACCATCAATAACTTTAGTTTTTGCCGGGAGGAAATGGGTGAAGTCATAAAAAGTTCAACTTTT
TCATCAGGAGCCAATGATAAACTGAAATGGTGTTTGCGAGTAAACCCGAAAGGGCTAGATGAAGAAAGCA
AAGATTACCTGTCGCTTTACCTGTTGTTGGTCAGCTGTCCAAAGAGTGAAGTTCGGGCAAAGTTCAAGTT
CTCCATCCTGAATGCCAAGGGAGAAGAAACCAAAGCTATGGAGAGTCAGCGAGCTTATAGGTTCGTGCAA
GGCAAAGACTGGGGATTCAAAAAATTCATCCGCAGAGATTTTCTCTTGGACGAGGCCAATGGGCTTCTCC
CTGATGACAAGCTCACCCTCTTCTGTGAGGTGAGTGTAGTACAAGACTCTGTCAATATTTCTGGGCAGAA
TACTATGAACATGGTAAAGGTTCCTGAATGCCGGTTGGCAGATGAGTTAGGAGGGCTGTGGGAGAACTCT
CGATTCACCGACTGCTGCTTGTGTGTGGCTGGTCAAGAATTCCAGGCTCACAAGGCTATCTTAGCAGCTC
GGTCTCCAGTCTTCAGTGCCATGTTTGAACATGAAATGGAGGAGAGCAAAAAGAATCGGGTTGAGATTAA
CGACGTGGAGCCTGAGGTGTTTAAGGAGATGATGTGCTTCATCTACACGGGGAAGGCGCCGAACCTCGAC
AAGATGGCTGACGACTTGCTGGCAGCTGCCGATAAGTACGCCCTGGAGCGTCTGAAGGTCATGTGTGAGG
ACGCCCTCTGCAGTAACCTCTCTGTGGAGAACGCTGCAGAGATTCTCATCCTGGCTGACCTCCACAGCGC
AGATCAGCTGAAGACGCAGGCAGTTGATTTCATCAACTATCATGCTTCGGATGTCTTGGAGACCTCTGGG
TGGAAGTCAATGGTGGTGTCACATCCCCACTTAGTGGCAGAAGCAGAGCGTTCTCTGGCTTCAGCACAGT
GCCCTTTCCTGGGGCCCCCACGCAAACGCCTGAAGCAATCCTAATCTAGAGGGCCCGTTTAAACCCGCTG
ATCAGCCTCGACTGTGCCTTCTAGTTGCCAGCCATCTGTTGTTTGCCCCTCCCCCGTGCCTTCCTTGACC
CTGGAAGGTGCCACTCCCACTGTCCTTTCCTAATAAAATGAGGAAATTGCATCGCATTGTCTGAGTAGGT
GTCATTCTATTCTGGGGGGTGGGGTGGGGCAGGACAGCAAGGGGGAGGATTGGGAAGACAATAGCAGGCA
TGCTGGGGATGCGGTGGGCTCTATGGCTTCTGAGGCGGAAAGAACCAGCTGGGGCTCTAGGGGGTATCCC
C
[124 nt withheld, positions 1682-1805]
C
[91 nt withheld, positions 1807-1897]
